Addgene plasmid #114819: AT4G37250 X020_pECIA14
Purpose: Prey vector AT4G37250 X020_pECIA14 should be used with bait vector AT4G37250 X020_pECIA2.
Depositing lab: Youssef Belkhadir. Depositing organization: Gregor Mendel Institute of Molecular Plant Biology. Publication: An extracellular network of Arabidopsis leucine-rich repeat receptor kinases. Smakowska-Luzan E, Mott GA, Parys K, Stegmann M, Howton TC, Layeghifard M, Neuhold J, Lehner A, Kong J, Grunwald K, Weinberger N, Satbhai SB, Mayer D, Busch W, Madalinski M, Stolt-Bergner P, Provart NJ, Mukhtar MS, Zipfel C, Desveaux D, Guttman DS, Belkhadir Y. Nature. 2018 Jan 18;553(7688):342-346. doi: 10.1038/nature25184. Epub 2018 Jan 10. PubMed 29320478.
Backbone
  Vector backbone: pECIA14
  Backbone manufacturer: Chris Garcia (Addgene plasmid # 47051)
  Vector type: Insect Expression
Growth in bacteria
  Bacterial resistance: Ampicillin, 100 μg/mL
  Growth temperature: 37°C
  Growth strain: DH5alpha
  Copy number: High Copy
Gene/Insert
  Gene/Insert name: AT4G37250
  Species: A. thaliana (mustard weed)
  Entrez Gene: AT4G37250 (a.k.a. AT4G37250, AP22.22, AP22_22)
  Promoter: Metallothionein (Copper-Inducible)
  Cloning method: Ligation Independent Cloning
Terms and licenses: Academic/Nonprofit Terms; Industry Terms: Not Available to Industry
Depositor comments: Plasmid for secreted expression in Drosophila cell culture by induction via CuSO4. Insert is an extracellular domain of indicated LRR-RK, C-terminally tagged with Pentameric rat COMP helix, Alkaline Phosphatase (human, placental), Flag, and hexahistidine tags. Insert Protein Sequence: SALNSDGLVLMKFKSSVLVDPLSLLQTWNYKHESPCSWRGISCNNDSKVLTLSLPNSQLLGSIPSDLGSLLTLQSLDLSNNSFNGPLPVSFFNARELRFLDLSSNMISGEIPSAIGDLHNLLTLNLSDNALAGKLPTNLASLRNLTVVSLENNYFSGEIPGGWRVVEFLDLSSNLINGSLPPDFGGYSLQYLNVSFNQISGEIPPEIGVNFPRNVTVDLSFNNLTGPIPDSPVFLNQESNFFSGNPGLCGEPTRNPCLIPSSPSIVSEADVPTSTPAIAAIPNTIGSNPVTDPNSQQTDPNPRTGLRPG
How to cite: AT4G37250 X020_pECIA14 was a gift from Youssef Belkhadir (Addgene plasmid # 114819 ; http://n2t.net/addgene:114819 ; RRID:Addgene_114819)
