[The description below was written by a language model from this plasmid's Addgene catalogue record and pLannotate feature annotations shown in this document.]
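Description:
AT4G37250 X020_pECIA14 is an insect-cell expression plasmid built on the pECIA14 backbone and designed for secreted protein production in Drosophila cell culture. It is maintained in E. coli as a high-copy plasmid through a ColE1/pUC-type origin and is selected with ampicillin via the β-lactamase gene. The remaining bacterial annotations (partial lacZα, lacI, rop and bom segments, lac promoter/operator, a piece of the pUC polylinker) are backbone remnants rather than functional parts of the payload.

The expression cassette is driven by the Drosophila metallothionein promoter, which is induced by copper sulfate. Downstream, a Drosophila BiP signal sequence directs the product into the secretory pathway. It is fused to the extracellular domain of the Arabidopsis thaliana leucine-rich repeat receptor kinase encoded by AT4G37250, which was inserted by ligation-independent cloning. The ectodomain is followed at its C-terminus by the pentamerising coiled-coil helix of rat COMP, human placental alkaline phosphatase, a FLAG epitope and, according to the depositor, a hexahistidine tag, which is not separately annotated in the feature table. An SV40 polyadenylation signal lies downstream of the fusion, although it is annotated on the opposite strand.

In this arrangement the COMP helix assembles the ectodomain into pentamers, raising avidity so that weak extracellular interactions can be detected, while alkaline phosphatase gives an enzymatic readout of binding. The construct serves as the prey in a pairwise extracellular interaction assay and is meant to be used alongside bait vectors in the pECIA2 backbone, including the matching AT4G37250 bait. It belongs to a collection used to map interactions among Arabidopsis LRR receptor kinase ectodomains.
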