Features (pLannotate 1.2.2; 19 found; start..end, strand, type, name):
     23..449     +  promoter       MT promoter: Drosophila metallothionein promoter
    467..520     +  sig_peptide    BiP signal sequence: Drosophila BiP signal sequence
    482..1447    +  CDS            Y4372_ARATH (fragment): Experimental evidence at protein level: Swiss-Prot protein existence level 1. From Arabidopsis thaliana (Mouse-ear cress).
   1484..1663    +  CDS            Comp (fragment): COMP_RAT - Experimental evidence at protein level: Swiss-Prot protein existence level 1. May play a role in the structural integrity of cartilage via its interaction with other extracellular matrix proteins such as the collagens and fibronectin. Can mediate the interaction of chondrocytes with the cartilage extracellular matrix through interaction with cell surface integrin receptors. Could play a role in the pathogenesis of osteoarthritis. Potent suppressor of apoptosis in both primary chondrocytes and transformed cells. Suppresses apoptosis by blocking the activation of caspase-3 and by indu
   1651..3103    +  CDS            SEAP (fragment): secreted alkaline phosphatase from human placenta The natural enzyme has a C-terminal transmembrane sequence that is replaced by a GPI anchor.
   3140..3169    +  CDS            2xFLAG (fragment): two tandem FLAG® epitope tags
   3275..3409    -  polyA_signal   SV40 poly(A) signal: SV40 polyadenylation signal
   3432..3516    -  CDS            large T antigen (fragment): large T antigen from SV40 (simian virus 40)
   3516..3540    +  misc_feature   MCS (fragment): pUC18/19 multiple cloning site
   3577..3593    -  protein_bind   lac operator: The lac repressor binds to the lac operator to inhibit transcription in E. coli. This inhibition can be relieved by adding lactose or isopropyl-β-D-thiogalactopyranoside (IPTG). lac repressor encoded by lacI
   3601..3631    -  promoter       lac promoter: promoter for the E. coli lac operon
   3646..3667    -  protein_bind   CAP binding site: CAP binding activates transcription in the presence of cAMP. E. coli catabolite activator protein
   3680..3772    -  CDS            lacI (fragment): lac repressor; lacI; The lac repressor binds to the lac operator to inhibit transcription in E. coli. This inhibition can be relieved by adding lactose or isopropyl-β-D-thiogalactopyranoside (IPTG).
   3955..4543    -  rep_origin     ori: high-copy-number ColE1/pMB1/pBR322/pUC origin of replication
   4714..5574    -  CDS            AmpR: β-lactamase; bla; confers resistance to ampicillin, carbenicillin, and related antibiotics
   5575..5679    -  promoter       AmpR promoter: bla
   5774..5809    +  CDS            rop (fragment): Rop protein, which maintains plasmids at low copy number; rop
   5911..6010    +  misc_feature   bom (fragment): basis of mobility region from pBR322
   6016..21      -  CDS            lacZα (fragment) (across the origin): LacZα fragment of β-galactosidase; lacZ fragment
>Addgene plasmid #114819 | AT4G37250 X020_pECIA14 | addgene full sequence | sequence record 270424 | Addgene NGS Result
GTAAAACGACGGCCAGTGAATTAATTCGTTGCAGGACAGGATGTGGTGCCCGATGTGACTAGCTCTTTGC
TGCAGGCCGTCCTATCCTCTGGTTCCGATAAGAGACCCAGAACTCCGGCCCCCCACCGCCCACCGCCACC
CCCATACATATGTGGTACGCAAGTAAGAGTGCCTGCGCATGCCCCATGTGCCCCACCAAGAGCTTTGCAT
CCCATACAAGTCCCCAAAGTGGAGAACCGAACCAATTCTTCGCGGGCAGAACAAAAGCTTCTGCACACGT
CTCCACTCGAATTTGGAGCCGGCCGGCGTGTGCAAAAGAGGTGAATCGAACGAAAGACCCGTGTGTAAAG
CCGCGTTTCCAAAATGTATAAAACCGAGAGCATCTGGCCAATGTGCATCAGTTGTGGTCAGCAGCAAAAT
CAAGTGAATCATCTCAGTGCAACTAAAGGGGGGATCCGATCTCAATATGAAGTTATGCATATTACTGGCC
GTCGTGGCCTTTGTTGGCCTCTCGCTCGGGTCTGCTTTAAACTCTGATGGGTTGGTTTTGATGAAGTTTA
AATCCTCTGTTCTTGTTGATCCTCTGTCTTTATTACAGACATGGAATTACAAACACGAAAGTCCATGTTC
TTGGAGAGGAATCTCTTGTAATAACGATTCTAAAGTCTTAACTTTGTCTCTTCCCAATTCTCAGCTTCTT
GGTTCGATTCCTTCTGATTTGGGTTCTCTCTTAACACTTCAAAGTCTCGATCTTTCCAATAATTCCTTCA
ATGGGCCATTACCGGTTTCTTTCTTCAACGCTAGAGAGCTTCGTTTCCTTGATCTCTCTAGTAACATGAT
CTCCGGCGAAATCCCTTCCGCAATTGGTGATCTTCACAATCTTCTAACCCTAAATCTCTCTGATAATGCC
TTGGCGGGAAAGTTACCTACAAATTTGGCGTCGTTGAGAAACTTAACGGTGGTTTCTTTGGAGAATAATT
ACTTTTCCGGCGAGATTCCCGGCGGTTGGAGAGTTGTTGAGTTCTTAGACCTGTCGTCGAATCTGATCAA
TGGCTCGCTTCCTCCGGATTTTGGCGGATATAGTCTCCAGTACTTAAATGTCTCGTTTAACCAAATCTCC
GGCGAAATTCCACCGGAGATCGGAGTCAATTTCCCAAGAAACGTCACCGTTGATCTCTCCTTCAACAATT
TAACCGGTCCAATCCCTGATTCTCCGGTTTTCTTAAACCAGGAATCAAATTTCTTTTCAGGAAACCCGGG
TCTATGCGGTGAACCGACCCGAAACCCGTGTCTTATCCCTTCCTCGCCGTCTATCGTCTCCGAAGCCGAC
GTACCGACGTCTACACCAGCAATCGCCGCAATACCGAACACAATCGGTTCAAACCCGGTTACCGATCCAA
ATTCACAACAAACCGACCCAAATCCCCGAACCGGGTTACGACCCGGACTGGAGGTGCTGTTCCAGGGACC
AAGCGGCAATCCCGGCGGCGATCTGGCCCCCCAGATGCTGCGCGAGCTGCAGGAGACCAATGCCGCCCTG
CAGGACGTGCGCGAGCTGCTGCGCCACCGCGTGAAGGAGATCACCTTCCTGAAGAACACCGTGATGGAGT
GCGACGCCTGCGGCATGCAGCCCTCTAGAGGCTCCGGCTCCATCATCCCAGTTGAGGAGGAGAACCCGGA
CTTCTGGAACCGCGAGGCAGCCGAGGCCCTGGGTGCCGCCAAGAAGCTGCAGCCTGCACAGACAGCCGCC
AAGAACCTCATCATCTTCCTGGGCGATGGGATGGGGGTGTCTACGGTGACAGCTGCCAGGATCCTAAAAG
GGCAGAAGAAGGACAAACTGGGGCCTGAGATACCCCTGGCCATGGACCGCTTCCCATATGTGGCTCTGTC
CAAGACATACAATGTAGACAAACATGTGCCAGACAGTGGAGCCACAGCCACGGCCTACCTGTGCGGGGTC
AAGGGCAACTTCCAGACCATTGGCTTGAGTGCAGCCGCCCGCTTTAACCAGTGCAACACGACACGCGGCA
ACGAGGTCATCTCCGTGATGAATCGGGCCAAGAAAGCAGGGAAGTCAGTGGGAGTGGTAACCACCACACG
AGTGCAGCACGCCTCGCCAGCCGGCACCTACGCCCACACGGTGAACCGCAACTGGTACTCGGACGCCGAC
GTGCCTGCCTCGGCCCGCCAGGAGGGGTGCCAGGACATCGCTACGCAGCTCATCTCCAACATGGACATTG
ACGTGATCCTAGGTGGAGGCCGAAAGTACATGTTTCGCATGGGAACCCCAGACCCTGAGTACCCAGATGA
CTACAGCCAAGGTGGGACCAGGCTGGACGGGAAGAATCTGGTGCAGGAATGGCTGGCGAAGCGCCAGGGT
GCCCGGTATGTGTGGAACCGCACTGAGCTCATGCAGGCTTCCCTGGACCCGTCTGTGACCCATCTCATGG
GTCTCTTTGAGCCTGGAGACATGAAATACGAGATCCACCGAGACTCCACACTGGACCCCTCCCTGATGGA
GATGACAGAGGCTGCCCTGCGCCTGCTGAGCAGGAACCCCCGCGGCTTCTTCCTCTTCGTGGAGGGTGGT
CGCATCGACCATGGTCATCATGAAAGCAGGGCTTACCGGGCACTGACTGAGACGATCATGTTCGACGACG
CCATTGAGAGGGCGGGCCAGCTCACCAGCGAGGAGGACACGCTGAGCCTCGTCACTGCCGACCACTCCCA
CGTCTTCTCCTTCGGAGGCTACCCCCTGCGAGGGAGCTCCATCTTCGGGCTGGCCCCTGGCAAGGCCCGG
GACAGGAAGGCCTACACGGTCCTCCTATACGGAAACGGTCCAGGCTATGTGCTCAAGGACGGCGCCCGGC
CGGATGTTACCGAGAGCGAGAGCGGGAGCCCCGAGTATCGGCAGCAGTCAGCAGTGCCCCTGGACGAAGA
GACCCACGCAGGCGAGGACGTGGCGGTGTTCGCGCGCGGCCCGCAGGCGCACCTGGTTCACGGCGTGCAG
GAGCAGACCTTCATAGCGCACGTCATGGCCTTCGCCGCCTGCCTGGAGCCCTACACCGCCTGCGACCTGG
CGCCCCCCGCCGGCACCACCGACGCCGCGCACCCGGGTTCTAGAGGAAGCACCTCCGGCGATAACGATTA
CAAGGATGATGATGATAAGGCCAGCGGCACCGGTCATCATCACCATCACCATTGAGTTTAAACCCGCTGA
TCAGCCTCGACTGTGCCTTCTAAGGCCTGAGCTCGCTGATCAGCCTCGATCGAGGATCCAGACATGATAA
GATACATTGATGAGTTTGGACAAACCACAACTAGAATGCAGTGAAAAAAATGCTTTATTTGTGAAATTTG
TGATGCTATTGCTTTATTTGTAACCATTATAAGCTGCAATAAACAAGTTAACAACAACAATTGCATTCAT
TTTATGTTTCAGGTTCAGGGGGAGGTGTGGGAGGTTTTTTAAAGCAAGTAAAACCTCTACAAATGTGGTA
TGGCTGATTATGATCAGTCGACCTGCAGGCATGCAAGCTTGGCGTAATCATGGTCATAGCTGTTTCCTGT
GTGAAATTGTTATCCGCTCACAATTCCACACAACATACGAGCCGGAAGCATAAAGTGTAAAGCCTGGGGT
GCCTAATGAGTGAGCTAACTCACATTAATTGCGTTGCGCTCACTGCCCGCTTTCCAGTCGGGAAACCTGT
CGTGCCAGCTGCATTAATGAATCGGCCAACGCGCGGGGAGAGGCGGTTTGCGTATTGGGCGCTCTTCCGC
TTCCTCGCTCACTGACTCGCTGCGCTCGGTCGTTCGGCTGCGGCGAGCGGTATCAGCTCACTCAAAGGCG
GTAATACGGTTATCCACAGAATCAGGGGATAACGCAGGAAAGAACATGTGAGCAAAAGGCCAGCAAAAGG
CCAGGAACCGTAAAAAGGCCGCGTTGCTGGCGTTTTTCCATAGGCTCCGCCCCCCTGACGAGCATCACAA
AAATCGACGCTCAAGTCAGAGGTGGCGAAACCCGACAGGACTATAAAGATACCAGGCGTTTCCCCCTGGA
AGCTCCCTCGTGCGCTCTCCTGTTCCGACCCTGCCGCTTACCGGATACCTGTCCGCCTTTCTCCCTTCGG
GAAGCGTGGCGCTTTCTCATAGCTCACGCTGTAGGTATCTCAGTTCGGTGTAGGTCGTTCGCTCCAAGCT
GGGCTGTGTGCACGAACCCCCCGTTCAGCCCGACCGCTGCGCCTTATCCGGTAACTATCGTCTTGAGTCC
AACCCGGTAAGACACGACTTATCGCCACTGGCAGCAGCCACTGGTAACAGGATTAGCAGAGCGAGGTATG
TAGGCGGTGCTACAGAGTTCTTGAAGTGGTGGCCTAACTACGGCTACACTAGAAGAACAGTATTTGGTAT
CTGCGCTCTGCTGAAGCCAGTTACCTTCGGAAAAAGAGTTGGTAGCTCTTGATCCGGCAAACAAACCACC
GCTGGTAGCGGTGGTTTTTTTGTTTGCAAGCAGCAGATTACGCGCAGAAAAAAAGGATCTCAAGAAGATC
CTTTGATCTTTTCTACGGGGTCTGACGCTCAGTGGAACGAAAACTCACGTTAAGGGATTTTGGTCATGAG
ATTATCAAAAAGGATCTTCACCTAGATCCTTTTAAATTAAAAATGAAGTTTTAAATCAATCTAAAGTATA
TATGAGTAAACTTGGTCTGACAGTTACCAATGCTTAATCAGTGAGGCACCTATCTCAGCGATCTGTCTAT
TTCGTTCATCCATAGTTGCCTGACTCCCCGTCGTGTAGATAACTACGATACGGGAGGGCTTACCATCTGG
CCCCAGTGCTGCAATGATACCGCGAGACCCACGCTCACCGGCTCCAGATTTATCAGCAATAAACCAGCCA
GCCGGAAGGGCCGAGCGCAGAAGTGGTCCTGCAACTTTATCCGCCTCCATCCAGTCTATTAATTGTTGCC
GGGAAGCTAGAGTAAGTAGTTCGCCAGTTAATAGTTTGCGCAACGTTGTTGCCATTGCTACAGGCATCGT
GGTGTCACGCTCGTCGTTTGGTATGGCTTCATTCAGCTCCGGTTCCCAACGATCAAGGCGAGTTACATGA
TCCCCCATGTTGTGCAAAAAAGCGGTTAGCTCCTTCGGTCCTCCGATCGTTGTCAGAAGTAAGTTGGCCG
CAGTGTTATCACTCATGGTTATGGCAGCACTGCATAATTCTCTTACTGTCATGCCATCCGTAAGATGCTT
TTCTGTGACTGGTGAGTACTCAACCAAGTCATTCTGAGAATAGTGTATGCGGCGACCGAGTTGCTCTTGC
CCGGCGTCAATACGGGATAATACCGCGCCACATAGCAGAACTTTAAAAGTGCTCATCATTGGAAAACGTT
CTTCGGGGCGAAAACTCTCAAGGATCTTACCGCTGTTGAGATCCAGTTCGATGTAACCCACTCGTGCACC
CAACTGATCTTCAGCATCTTTTACTTTCACCAGCGTTTCTGGGTGAGCAAAAACAGGAAGGCAAAATGCC
GCAAAAAAGGGAATAAGGGCGACACGGAAATGTTGAATACTCATACTCTTCCTTTTTCAATATTATTGAA
GCATTTATCAGGGTTATTGTCTCATGAGCGGATACATATTTGAATGTATTTAGAAAAATAAACAAATAGG
GGTTCCGCGCACATTTCCCCGAAAAGTGCCACCTGACGTCTAAGAAACCATTATTATCATGACATTAACC
TATAAAAATAGGCGTATCACGAGGCCCTTTCGTCTCGCGCGTTTCGGTGATGACGGTGAAAACCTCTGAC
ACATGCAGCTCCCGGAGACGGTCACAGCTTGTCTGTAAGCGGATGCCGGGAGCAGACAAGCCCGTCAGGG
CGCGTCAGCGGGTGTTGGCGGGTGTCGGGGCTGGCTTAACTATGCGGCATCAGAGCAGATTGTACTGAGA
GTGCACCATATGCGGTGTGAAATACCGCACAGATGCGTAAGGAGAAAATACCGCATCAGGCGCCATTCGC
CATTCAGGCTGCGCAACTGTTGGGAAGGGCGATCGGTGCGGGCCTCTTCGCTATTACGCCAGCTGGCGAA
AGGGGGATGTGCTGCAAGGCGATTAAGTTGGGTAACGCCAGGGTTTTCCCAGTCACGACGTT
